>Addgene plasmid #123272 | pCEP4-H031gp160 | depositor full sequence | sequence record 235235 | pCEP4-H031gp160 sequence 12424 bps
GCCACCATGCCGATGGGATCACTTCAACCTTTGGCAACCCTGTATCTCCTGGGGATGTTGGTTGCCAGCG
TCCTCGCAGCAGAGGACCTCTGGGTTACAGTTTATTATGGAGTGCCAGTCTGGAAGGACGCATCCACTAC
CCTCTTCTGCGCTTCAGAGGCTAAAGCGTATGATACTGAGGCACACAACGTCTGGGCCACCCACGCTTGC
GTACCGACGGACCCAAACCCGCAGGAGATAGTCCTGCAAAACGTGACCGAGGGCTTTAATATGTGGAAAA
ACAATATGGTAGAACAGATGCACGAAGACATCATCTCTTTGTGGGATCAAAGCCTCAAGCCGTGTGTTAA
GCTTACCCCACTTTGCGTTACACTGAATTGCACTACTGCCAATGCGAACAGTACAGCTAACGCAACCTCA
ACAACGTCTACCACGTCTACAGATATGAAGAACTGTTCATTTAACATTACAACTGACATGAGGGACAAAG
TTCAGAAGCAACACGCATTGTTTTATTCACTCGACGTGGTCCCTATAGATAATTCCAATAATAGTTATAG
ACTTATAAGTTGTAACACTAGTGTCATCACCCAAGCCTGTCCAAAAATCAGCTTTGAGCCCATCCCTATC
CATTACTGCGCTCCGGCGGGATTCGCAATTATCAAGTGTAATGATAAGAACTTTGCCGGCATAGGAACCT
GCAAGAATGTGAGTACGGTCCAGTGTACTCACGGCGTAAGGCCCGTGGTCAGTACCCAGCTTCTCTTGAA
CGGTGGACTCACCGAGGGCGAGGTCGTCATCAAATCTGCCAATTTCAGCGACAACACAAAGACAATTATA
GTACAGTTGTCTGAGTCAATCGAGATAAACTGCACACGGCCAAGCAACAATACACGAAAATCAATTACTA
TAGGGCCAGGTCGAGCATTCTACACGACCGGGGACATCATAGGGGACATAAGGCGCGCCCATTGTAATAT
ATCTGGCGCGAAATGGAACAACACCCTCCGGCGCATCGCAGAAAAGTTGAAAGTCCAATACGAAAACAGA
ACAATCGTGTTCAACGCCTCTTCAGGCGGTGATCCTGAAGTTGTCATGCACACCTTTAATTGTGGTGGGG
AATTTTTCTACTGCAATACCACTCAACTGTTCAATTCAACCTTCAATAGTACCTGGGAAAGAGAAACAAA
TACGACAGAACTCAATACAAACATCACAATTACACTCCCCTGCAGAATCAAACAGATAATCAATATGTGG
CAAGAGGTCGGGAAAGCCATGTACGCGCCTCCTATCCGAGGCCAAATAAGGTGTAGTAGCAACATAACGG
GGCTTCTTCTCACCCGAGATGGCAGCCATAATAATAACACAACGGAGACATTCAGACCAGGTGGTGGTGA
CATGAGAGATAATTGGCGCAGTGAGCTGTACAAATATAAGGTTGTTAAAATAGAGCCTCTCGGTATCGCA
CCTACTAAGGCAAAGAGGCGAGTAGTACAACGGGAGAAAAGGGCTGTAGGACTTGGGGCGGTGTTTCTGG
GATTTCTCGGGGCGGCAGGATCTACAATGGGGGCTGCCAGCATCACGCTGACCGTGCAGGCGCGGCAGCT
GCTGTCAGGGATCGTTCAGCAGCAGCGCAACCTTCTTAATGCAATCGAGGCTCAGCAGCACCTTCTGCAG
TTGACAGTATGGGGGATAAAACAGCTTCAGGCTCGGGTGCTGGCTATAGAGCGGTACTTGAAAGACCAGC
AGCTCCTTGGTATATGGGGATGCAGCGGCAAGCTTATATGTACGACGGCTGTGCCCTGGAACGCCTCCTG
GTCCAACAAAAACCTTAGTCAGATTTGGGACAATATGACGTGGATGGAGTGGGAGAAGGAGATAGACAAT
TACACCGGGTTGATTTACAACCTTCTGGAGATCTCACAAAATCAGCAGGAGAAAAATGAGCAAGAGCTTC
TTGAGCTCGACAAGTGGGCGAGTCTCTGGAATTGGTTTGACATCACGAGCTGGCTCTGGTATATCAAGAT
CTTCATCATCATAATAGGTGGCCTTATCAGCTTGAGAATCATCTGCGCAGTCATCAACATAGTGAATAAG
GTGAGACAACGCTACTCTCCACTGAGTTTCCAGACGCTGCTTCCGACCCCACGAGGGCCGGATAGGCCGG
AACGAATCGAAGAGGAGGATCGGGACCGGGATAGAGATACCAGCGTAAGGTTGGTAACGGGCTTCCTCGC
GCTTATTTAGTAACTCGAGGCCGGCAAGGCCGGATCCAGACATGATAAGATACATTGATGAGTTTGGACA
AACCACAACTAGAATGCAGTGAAAAAAATGCTTTATTTGTGAAATTTGTGATGCTATTGCTTTATTTGTA
ACCATTATAAGCTGCAATAAACAAGTTAACAACAACAATTGCATTCATTTTATGTTTCAGGTTCAGGGGG
AGGTGTGGGAGGTTTTTTAAAGCAAGTAAAACCTCTACAAATGTGGTATGGCTGATTATGATCCGGCTGC
CTCGCGCGTTTCGGTGATGACGGTGAAAACCTCTGACACATGCAGCTCCCGGAGACGGTCACAGCTTGTC
TGTAAGCGGATGCCGGGAGCAGACAAGCCCGTCAGGGCGCGTCAGCGGGTGTTGGCGGGTGTCGGGGCGC
AGCCATGAGGTCGACTCTAGAGGATCGATCCCCGCCCCGGACGAACTAAACCTGACTACGACATCTCTGC
CCCTTCTTCGCGGGGCAGTGCATGTAATCCCTTCAGTTGGTTGGTACAACTTGCCAACTGGGCCCTGTTC
CACATGTGACACGGGGGGGGACCAAACACAAAGGGGTTCTCTGACTGTAGTTGACATCCTTATAAATGGA
TGTGCACATTTGCCAACACTGAGTGGCTTTCATCCTGGAGCAGACTTTGCAGTCTGTGGACTGCAACACA
ACATTGCCTTTATGTGTAACTCTTGGCTGAAGCTCTTACACCAATGCTGGGGGACATGTACCTCCCAGGG
GCCCAGGAAGACTACGGGAGGCTACACCAACGTCAATCAGAGGGGCCTGTGTAGCTACCGATAAGCGGAC
CCTCAAGAGGGCATTAGCAATAGTGTTTATAAGGCCCCCTTGTTAACCCTAAACGGGTAGCATATGCTTC
CCGGGTAGTAGTATATACTATCCAGACTAACCCTAATTCAATAGCATATGTTACCCAACGGGAAGCATAT
GCTATCGAATTAGGGTTAGTAAAAGGGTCCTAAGGAACAGCGATATCTCCCACCCCATGAGCTGTCACGG
TTTTATTTACATGGGGTCAGGATTCCACGAGGGTAGTGAACCATTTTAGTCACAAGGGCAGTGGCTGAAG
ATCAAGGAGCGGGCAGTGAACTCTCCTGAATCTTCGCCTGCTTCTTCATTCTCCTTCGTTTAGCTAATAG
AATAACTGCTGAGTTGTGAACAGTAAGGTGTATGTGAGGTGCTCGAAAACAAGGTTTCAGGTGACGCCCC
CAGAATAAAATTTGGACGGGGGGTTCAGTGGTGGCATTGTGCTATGACACCAATATAACCCTCACAAACC
CCTTGGGCAATAAATACTAGTGTAGGAATGAAACATTCTGAATATCTTTAACAATAGAAATCCATGGGGT
GGGGACAAGCCGTAAAGACTGGATGTCCATCTCACACGAATTTATGGCTATGGGCAACACATAATCCTAG
TGCAATATGATACTGGGGTTATTAAGATGTGTCCCAGGCAGGGACCAAGACAGGTGAACCATGTTGTTAC
ACTCTATTTGTAACAAGGGGAAAGAGAGTGGACGCCGACAGCAGCGGACTCCACTGGTTGTCTCTAACAC
CCCCGAAAATTAAACGGGGCTCCACGCCAATGGGGCCCATAAACAAAGACAAGTGGCCACTCTTTTTTTT
GAAATTGTGGAGTGGGGGCACGCGTCAGCCCCCACACGCCGCCCTGCGGTTTTGGACTGTAAAATAAGGG
TGTAATAACTTGGCTGATTGTAACCCCGCTAACCACTGCGGTCAAACCACTTGCCCACAAAACCACTAAT
GGCACCCCGGGGAATACCTGCATAAGTAGGTGGGCGGGCCAAGATAGGGGCGCGATTGCTGCGATCTGGA
GGACAAATTACACACACTTGCGCCTGAGCGCCAAGCACAGGGTTGTTGGTCCTCATATTCACGAGGTCGC
TGAGAGCACGGTGGGCTAATGTTGCCATGGGTAGCATATACTACCCAAATATCTGGATAGCATATGCTAT
CCTAATCTATATCTGGGTAGCATAGGCTATCCTAATCTATATCTGGGTAGCATATGCTATCCTAATCTAT
ATCTGGGTAGTATATGCTATCCTAATTTATATCTGGGTAGCATAGGCTATCCTAATCTATATCTGGGTAG
CATATGCTATCCTAATCTATATCTGGGTAGTATATGCTATCCTAATCTGTATCCGGGTAGCATATGCTAT
CCTAATAGAGATTAGGGTAGTATATGCTATCCTAATTTATATCTGGGTAGCATATACTACCCAAATATCT
GGATAGCATATGCTATCCTAATCTATATCTGGGTAGCATATGCTATCCTAATCTATATCTGGGTAGCATA
GGCTATCCTAATCTATATCTGGGTAGCATATGCTATCCTAATCTATATCTGGGTAGTATATGCTATCCTA
ATTTATATCTGGGTAGCATAGGCTATCCTAATCTATATCTGGGTAGCATATGCTATCCTAATCTATATCT
GGGTAGTATATGCTATCCTAATCTGTATCCGGGTAGCATATGCTATCCTCATGCATATACAGTCAGCATA
TGATACCCAGTAGTAGAGTGGGAGTGCTATCCTTTGCATATGCCGCCACCTCCCAAGGGGGCGTGAATTT
TCGCTGCTTGTCCTTTTCCTGCTGGTTGCTCCCATTCTTAGGTGAATTTAAGGAGGCCAGGCTAAAGCCG
TCGCATGTCTGATTGCTCACCAGGTAAATGTCGCTAATGTTTTCCAACGCGAGAAGGTGTTGAGCGCGGA
GCTGAGTGACGTGACAACATGGGTATGCCCAATTGCCCCATGTTGGGAGGACGAAAATGGTGACAAGACA
GATGGCCAGAAATACACCAACAGCACGCATGATGTCTACTGGGGATTTATTCTTTAGTGCGGGGGAATAC
ACGGCTTTTAATACGATTGAGGGCGTCTCCTAACAAGTTACATCACTCCTGCCCTTCCTCACCCTCATCT
CCATCACCTCCTTCATCTCCGTCATCTCCGTCATCACCCTCCGCGGCAGCCCCTTCCACCATAGGTGGAA
ACCAGGGAGGCAAATCTACTCCATCGTCAAAGCTGCACACAGTCACCCTGATATTGCAGGTAGGAGCGGG
CTTTGTCATAACAAGGTCCTTAATCGCATCCTTCAAAACCTCAGCAAATATATGAGTTTGTAAAAAGACC
ATGAAATAACAGACAATGGACTCCCTTAGCGGGCCAGGTTGTGGGCCGGGTCCAGGGGCCATTCCAAAGG
GGAGACGACTCAATGGTGTAAGACGACATTGTGGAATAGCAAGGGCAGTTCCTCGCCTTAGGTTGTAAAG
GGAGGTCTTACTACCTCCATATACGAACACACCGGCGACCCAAGTTCCTTCGTCGGTAGTCCTTTCTACG
TGACTCCTAGCCAGGAGAGCTCTTAAACCTTCTGCAATGTTCTCAAATTTCGGGTTGGAACCTCCTTGAC
CACGATGCTTTCCAAACCACCCTCCTTTTTTGCGCCTGCCTCCATCACCCTGACCCCGGGGTCCAGTGCT
TGGGCCTTCTCCTGGGTCATCTGCGGGGCCCTGCTCTATCGCTCCCGGGGGCACGTCAGGCTCACCATCT
GGGCCACCTTCTTGGTGGTATTCAAAATAATCGGCTTCCCCTACAGGGTGGAAAAATGGCCTTCTACCTG
GAGGGGGCCTGCGCGGTGGAGACCCGGATGATGATGACTGACTACTGGGACTCCTGGGCCTCTTTTCTCC
ACGTCCACGACCTCTCCCCCTGGCTCTTTCACGACTTCCCCCCCTGGCTCTTTCACGTCCTCTACCCCGG
CGGCCTCCACTACCTCCTCGACCCCGGCCTCCACTACCTCCTCGACCCCGGCCTCCACTGCCTCCTCGAC
CCCGGCCTCCACCTCCTGCTCCTGCCCCTCCTGCTCCTGCCCCTCCTCCTGCTCCTGCCCCTCCTGCCCC
TCCTGCTCCTGCCCCTCCTGCCCCTCCTGCTCCTGCCCCTCCTGCCCCTCCTGCTCCTGCCCCTCCTGCC
CCTCCTCCTGCTCCTGCCCCTCCTGCCCCTCCTCCTGCTCCTGCCCCTCCTGCCCCTCCTGCTCCTGCCC
CTCCTGCCCCTCCTGCTCCTGCCCCTCCTGCCCCTCCTGCTCCTGCCCCTCCTGCTCCTGCCCCTCCTGC
TCCTGCCCCTCCTGCTCCTGCCCCTCCTGCCCCTCCTGCCCCTCCTCCTGCTCCTGCCCCTCCTGCTCCT
GCCCCTCCTGCCCCTCCTGCCCCTCCTGCTCCTGCCCCTCCTCCTGCTCCTGCCCCTCCTGCCCCTCCTG
CCCCTCCTCCTGCTCCTGCCCCTCCTGCCCCTCCTCCTGCTCCTGCCCCTCCTCCTGCTCCTGCCCCTCC
TGCCCCTCCTGCCCCTCCTCCTGCTCCTGCCCCTCCTGCCCCTCCTCCTGCTCCTGCCCCTCCTCCTGCT
CCTGCCCCTCCTGCCCCTCCTGCCCCTCCTCCTGCTCCTGCCCCTCCTCCTGCTCCTGCCCCTCCTGCCC
CTCCTGCCCCTCCTGCCCCTCCTCCTGCTCCTGCCCCTCCTCCTGCTCCTGCCCCTCCTGCTCCTGCCCC
TCCCGCTCCTGCTCCTGCTCCTGTTCCACCGTGGGTCCCTTTGCAGCCAATGCAACTTGGACGTTTTTGG
GGTCTCCGGACACCATCTCTATGTCTTGGCCCTGATCCTGAGCCGCCCGGGGCTCCTGGTCTTCCGCCTC
CTCGTCCTCGTCCTCTTCCCCGTCCTCGTCCATGGTTATCACCCCCTCTTCTTTGAGGTCCACTGCCGCC
GGAGCCTTCTGGTCCAGATGTGTCTCCCTTCTCTCCTAGGCCATTTCCAGGTCCTGTACCTGGCCCCTCG
TCAGACATGATTCACACTAAAAGAGATCAATAGACATCTTTATTAGACGACGCTCAGTGAATACAGGGAG
TGCAGACTCCTGCCCCCTCCAACAGCCCCCCCACCCTCATCCCCTTCATGGTCGCTGTCAGACAGATCCA
GGTCTGAAAATTCCCCATCCTCCGAACCATCCTCGTCCTCATCACCAATTACTCGCAGCCCGGAAAACTC
CCGCTGAACATCCTCAAGATTTGCGTCCTGAGCCTCAAGCCAGGCCTCAAATTCCTCGTCCCCCTTTTTG
CTGGACGGTAGGGATGGGGATTCTCGGGACCCCTCCTCTTCCTCTTCAAGGTCACCAGACAGAGATGCTA
CTGGGGCAACGGAAGAAAAGCTGGGTGCGGCCTGTGAGGATCAGCTTATCGATGATAAGCTGTCAAACAT
GAGAATTCTTGAAGACGAAAGGGCCTCGTGATACGCCTATTTTTATAGGTTAATGTCATGATAATAATGG
TTTCTTAGACGTCAGGTGGCACTTTTCGGGGAAATGTGCGCGGAACCCCTATTTGTTTATTTTTCTAAAT
ACATTCAAATATGTATCCGCTCATGAGACAATAACCCTGATAAATGCTTCAATAATATTGAAAAAGGAAG
AGTATGAGTATTCAACATTTCCGTGTCGCCCTTATTCCCTTTTTTGCGGCATTTTGCCTTCCTGTTTTTG
CTCACCCAGAAACGCTGGTGAAAGTAAAAGATGCTGAAGATCAGTTGGGTGCACGAGTGGGTTACATCGA
ACTGGATCTCAACAGCGGTAAGATCCTTGAGAGTTTTCGCCCCGAAGAACGTTTTCCAATGATGAGCACT
TTTAAAGTTCTGCTATGTGGCGCGGTATTATCCCGTGTTGACGCCGGGCAAGAGCAACTCGGTCGCCGCA
TACACTATTCTCAGAATGACTTGGTTGAGTACTCACCAGTCACAGAAAAGCATCTTACGGATGGCATGAC
AGTAAGAGAATTATGCAGTGCTGCCATAACCATGAGTGATAACACTGCGGCCAACTTACTTCTGACAACG
ATCGGAGGACCGAAGGAGCTAACCGCTTTTTTGCACAACATGGGGGATCATGTAACTCGCCTTGATCGTT
GGGAACCGGAGCTGAATGAAGCCATACCAAACGACGAGCGTGACACCACGATGCCTGCAGCAATGGCAAC
AACGTTGCGCAAACTATTAACTGGCGAACTACTTACTCTAGCTTCCCGGCAACAATTAATAGACTGGATG
GAGGCGGATAAAGTTGCAGGACCACTTCTGCGCTCGGCCCTTCCGGCTGGCTGGTTTATTGCTGATAAAT
CTGGAGCCGGTGAGCGTGGGTCTCGCGGTATCATTGCAGCACTGGGGCCAGATGGTAAGCCCTCCCGTAT
CGTAGTTATCTACACGACGGGGAGTCAGGCAACTATGGATGAACGAAATAGACAGATCGCTGAGATAGGT
GCCTCACTGATTAAGCATTGGTAACTGTCAGACCAAGTTTACTCATATATACTTTAGATTGATTTAAAAC
TTCATTTTTAATTTAAAAGGATCTAGGTGAAGATCCTTTTTGATAATCTCATGACCAAAATCCCTTAACG
TGAGTTTTCGTTCCACTGAGCGTCAGACCCCGTAGAAAAGATCAAAGGATCTTCTTGAGATCCTTTTTTT
CTGCGCGTAATCTGCTGCTTGCAAACAAAAAAACCACCGCTACCAGCGGTGGTTTGTTTGCCGGATCAAG
AGCTACCAACTCTTTTTCCGAAGGTAACTGGCTTCAGCAGAGCGCAGATACCAAATACTGTCCTTCTAGT
GTAGCCGTAGTTAGGCCACCACTTCAAGAACTCTGTAGCACCGCCTACATACCTCGCTCTGCTAATCCTG
TTACCAGTGGCTGCTGCCAGTGGCGATAAGTCGTGTCTTACCGGGTTGGACTCAAGACGATAGTTACCGG
ATAAGGCGCAGCGGTCGGGCTGAACGGGGGGTTCGTGCACACAGCCCAGCTTGGAGCGAACGACCTACAC
CGAACTGAGATACCTACAGCGTGAGCTATGAGAAAGCGCCACGCTTCCCGAAGGGAGAAAGGCGGACAGG
TATCCGGTAAGCGGCAGGGTCGGAACAGGAGAGCGCACGAGGGAGCTTCCAGGGGGAAACGCCTGGTATC
TTTATAGTCCTGTCGGGTTTCGCCACCTCTGACTTGAGCGTCGATTTTTGTGATGCTCGTCAGGGGGGCG
GAGCCTATGGAAAAACGCCAGCAACGCGGCCTTTTTACGGTTCCTGGCCTTTTGCTGGCCTTGAAGCTGT
CCCTGATGGTCGTCATCTACCTGCCTGGACAGCATGGCCTGCAACGCGGGCATCCCGATGCCGCCGGAAG
CGAGAAGAATCATAATGGGGAAGGCCATCCAGCCTCGCGTCGCGAACGCCAGCAAGACGTAGCCCAGCGC
GTCGGCCCCGAGATGCGCCGCGTGCGGCTGCTGGAGATGGCGGACGCGATGGATATGTTCTGCCAAGGGT
TGGTTTGCGCATTCACAGTTCTCCGCAAGAATTGATTGGCTCCAATTCTTGGAGTGGTGAATCCGTTAGC
GAGGTGCCGCCCTGCTTCATCCCCGTGGCCCGTTGCTCGCGTTTGCTGGCGGTGTCCCCGGAAGAAATAT
ATTTGCATGTCTTTAGTTCTATGATGACACAAACCCCGCCCAGCGTCTTGTCATTGGCGAATTCGAACAC
GCAGATGCAGTCGGGGCGGCGCGGTCCGAGGTCCACTTCGCATATTAAGGTGACGCGTGTGGCCTCGAAC
ACCGAGCGACCCTGCAGCGACCCGCTTAACAGCGTCAACAGCGTGCCGCAGATCCCGGGGGGCAATGAGA
TATGAAAAAGCCTGAACTCACCGCGACGTCTGTCGAGAAGTTTCTGATCGAAAAGTTCGACAGCGTCTCC
GACCTGATGCAGCTCTCGGAGGGCGAAGAATCTCGTGCTTTCAGCTTCGATGTAGGAGGGCGTGGATATG
TCCTGCGGGTAAATAGCTGCGCCGATGGTTTCTACAAAGATCGTTATGTTTATCGGCACTTTGCATCGGC
CGCGCTCCCGATTCCGGAAGTGCTTGACATTGGGGAATTCAGCGAGAGCCTGACCTATTGCATCTCCCGC
CGTGCACAGGGTGTCACGTTGCAAGACCTGCCTGAAACCGAACTGCCCGCTGTTCTGCAGCCGGTCGCGG
AGGCCATGGATGCGATCGCTGCGGCCGATCTTAGCCAGACGAGCGGGTTCGGCCCATTCGGACCGCAAGG
AATCGGTCAATACACTACATGGCGTGATTTCATATGCGCGATTGCTGATCCCCATGTGTATCACTGGCAA
ACTGTGATGGACGACACCGTCAGTGCGTCCGTCGCGCAGGCTCTCGATGAGCTGATGCTTTGGGCCGAGG
ACTGCCCCGAAGTCCGGCACCTCGTGCACGCGGATTTCGGCTCCAACAATGTCCTGACGGACAATGGCCG
CATAACAGCGGTCATTGACTGGAGCGAGGCGATGTTCGGGGATTCCCAATACGAGGTCGCCAACATCTTC
TTCTGGAGGCCGTGGTTGGCTTGTATGGAGCAGCAGACGCGCTACTTCGAGCGGAGGCATCCGGAGCTTG
CAGGATCGCCGCGGCTCCGGGCGTATATGCTCCGCATTGGTCTTGACCAACTCTATCAGAGCTTGGTTGA
CGGCAATTTCGATGATGCAGCTTGGGCGCAGGGTCGATGCGACGCAATCGTCCGATCCGGAGCCGGGACT
GTCGGGCGTACACAAATCGCCCGCAGAAGCGCGGCCGTCTGGACCGATGGCTGTGTAGAAGTACTCGCCG
ATAGTGGAAACCGACGCCCCAGCACTCGTCCGGATCGGGAGATGGGGGAGGCTAACTGAAACACGGAAGG
AGACAATACCGGAAGGAACCCGCGCTATGACGGCAATAAAAAGACAGAATAAAACGCACGGGTGTTGGGT
CGTTTGTTCATAAACGCGGGGTTCGGTCCCAGGGCTGGCACTCTGTCGATACCCCACCGAGACCCCATTG
GGGCCAATACGCCCGCGTTTCTTCCTTTTCCCCACCCCACCCCCCAAGTTCGGGTGAAGGCCCAGGGCTC
GCAGCCAACGTCGGGGCGGCAGGCCCTGCCATAGCCACTGGCCCCGTGGGTTAGGGACGGGGTCCCCCAT
GGGGAATGGTTTATGGTTCGTGGGGGTTATTATTTTGGGCGTTGCGTGGGGTCAGGTCCACGACTGGACT
GAGCAGACAGACCCATGGTTTTTGGATGGCCTGGGCATGGACCGCATGTACTGGCGCGACACGAACACCG
GGCGTCTGTGGCTGCCAAACACCCCCGACCCCCAAAAACCACCGCGCGGATTTCTGGCGTGCCAAGCTAG
TCGACCAATTCTCATGTTTGACAGCTTATCATCGCAGATCCGGGCAACGTTGTTGCCATTGCTGCAGGCG
CAGAACTGGTAGGTATGGAAGATCTATACATTGAATCAATATTGGCAATTAGCCATATTAGTCATTGGTT
ATATAGCATAAATCAATATTGGCTATTGGCCATTGCATACGTTGTATCTATATCATAATATGTACATTTA
TATTGGCTCATGTCCAATATGACCGCCATGTTGACATTGATTATTGACTAGTTATTAATAGTAATCAATT
ACGGGGTCATTAGTTCATAGCCCATATATGGAGTTCCGCGTTACATAACTTACGGTAAATGGCCCGCCTG
GCTGACCGCCCAACGACCCCCGCCCATTGACGTCAATAATGACGTATGTTCCCATAGTAACGCCAATAGG
GACTTTCCATTGACGTCAATGGGTGGAGTATTTACGGTAAACTGCCCACTTGGCAGTACATCAAGTGTAT
CATATGCCAAGTCCGCCCCCTATTGACGTCAATGACGGTAAATGGCCCGCCTGGCATTATGCCCAGTACA
TGACCTTACGGGACTTTCCTACTTGGCAGTACATCTACGTATTAGTCATCGCTATTACCATGGTGATGCG
GTTTTGGCAGTACACCAATGGGCGTGGATAGCGGTTTGACTCACGGGGATTTCCAAGTCTCCACCCCATT
GACGTCAATGGGAGTTTGTTTTGGCACCAAAATCAACGGGACTTTCCAAAATGTCGTAATAACCCCGCCC
CGTTGACGCAAATGGGCGGTAGGCGTGTACGGTGGGAGGTCTATATAAGCAGAGCTCGTTTAGTGAACCG
TCAGATCTCTAGAAGCTGGGTACCAGCTGCTAGC
Features (pLannotate 1.2.2; 22 found; start..end, strand, type, name):
     46..2247    +  CDS            env (fragment): ENV_HV1Y2 - Experimental evidence at protein level: Swiss-Prot protein existence level 1. [Transmembrane protein gp41]: Acts as a class I viral fusion protein. Under the current model, the protein has at least 3 conformational states: pre-fusion native state, pre-hairpin intermediate state, and post-fusion hairpin state. During fusion of viral and target intracellular membranes, the coiled coil regions (heptad repeats) assume a trimer-of-hairpins structure, positioning the fusion peptide in close proximity to the C-terminal region of the ectodomain. The formation of this structure appears to d
   2273..2407    -  polyA_signal   SV40 poly(A) signal: SV40 polyadenylation signal
   2430..2513    -  CDS            large T antigen (fragment): large T antigen from SV40 (simian virus 40)
   2516..2556    +  CDS            rop (fragment): Rop protein, which maintains plasmids at low copy number; rop
   2668..2686    -  misc_feature   MCS (fragment): pUC18/19 multiple cloning site
   3132..4921    -  rep_origin     oriP: Epstein-Barr virus oriP replication origin (Yates et al., 2000)
   4922..5140    -  CDS            gL (fragment): GL_EBVB9 - Experimental evidence at protein level: Swiss-Prot protein existence level 1. The heterodimer glycoprotein H-glycoprotein L is required for the fusion of viral and plasma membranes leading to virus entry into the host cell. Acts as a functional inhibitor of gH and maintains gH in an inhibited form. Upon binding to host integrins, gL dissociates from gH leading to activation of the viral fusion glycoproteins gB and gH. Fusion of EBV with B-lymphocytes requires the additional receptor- binding protein gp42, which forms a complex with gH/gL. The heterodimer gH/gL targets also host EPHA
   5223..7148    -  CDS            EBNA1: Epstein-Barr nuclear antigen 1, also known as EBNA-1 crucial for latent viral infection, and for episomal amplification of vectors containing the oriP origin (Okita et al., 2013)
   7186..7530    -  CDS            BRRF2_EBVB9 (fragment): Protein inferred from homology: Swiss-Prot protein existence level 3. From Epstein-Barr virus (strain B95-8) (HHV-4) (Human herpesvirus 4).
   7533..7556    -  promoter       tet promoter (fragment): E. coli promoter for tetracycline efflux protein gene
   7669..7773    +  promoter       AmpR promoter: bla
   7774..8634    +  CDS            AmpR: β-lactamase; bla; confers resistance to ampicillin, carbenicillin, and related antibiotics
   8805..9393    +  rep_origin     ori: high-copy-number ColE1/pMB1/pBR322/pUC origin of replication
   9439..9597    -  CDS            TcR (fragment): tetracycline efflux protein; tet; confers resistance to tetracycline
   9718..9918    -  CDS            MDV035 (fragment): UL24_GAHVM - Protein inferred from homology: Swiss-Prot protein existence level 3. May play a role in the dispersal of host nucleolin from the nucleolus throughout the nucleus leading to a decrease in ribosome biogenesis. From Gallid herpesvirus 2 (strain Chicken/Md5/ATCC VR-987) (GaHV-2) (Marek's disease herpesvirus type 1).
   9907..9969    +  promoter       Mini-TK promoter: minimal herpes simplex virus (HSV) thymidine kinase promoter
  10012..11049   +  CDS            HygR: hygromycin B phosphotransferase confers resistance to hygromycin
  11091..11139   +  polyA_signal   HSV TK poly(A) signal: herpes simplex virus thymidine kinase polyadenylation signal (Cole and Stacy, 1985)
  11339..11563   +  CDS            gH (fragment): GH_HHV11 - Experimental evidence at protein level: Swiss-Prot protein existence level 1. The heterodimer glycoprotein H-glycoprotein L is required for the fusion of viral and plasma membranes leading to virus entry into the host cell. Following initial binding to host receptor, membrane fusion is mediated by the fusion machinery composed of gB and the heterodimer gH/gL. May also be involved in the fusion between the virion envelope and the outer nuclear membrane during virion morphogenesis. From Human herpesvirus 1 (strain 17) (HHV-1) (Human herpes simplex virus 1).
  11594..11619   -  CDS            bla(M) (fragment): β-lactamase lacking the signal sequence; bla(M); allows cytosolic expression of β-lactamase
  11793..12172   +  enhancer       CMV enhancer: human cytomegalovirus immediate early enhancer
  12174..12373   +  promoter       CMV promoter: human cytomegalovirus (CMV) immediate early promoter
