[The description below was written by a language model from this plasmid's Addgene catalogue record and pLannotate feature annotations shown in this document.]
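Description:
pCEP4-H031gp160 is a mammalian expression plasmid built on the Invitrogen pCEP4 episomal backbone, carrying the envelope glycoprotein (Env, gp160) of the HIV-1 isolate H031. The total size is about 12.4 kb. In E. coli it is maintained through a high-copy ColE1/pUC-type origin and selected with ampicillin via the β-lactamase gene. In mammalian cells the backbone supplies the Epstein-Barr virus oriP origin together with an EBNA1 coding sequence. Together these allow the plasmid to replicate and persist as an extrachromosomal episome in permissive primate cells. A hygromycin B phosphotransferase cassette, driven by an HSV thymidine kinase promoter and ended by the TK polyadenylation signal, permits selection of cells that retain the plasmid.

The payload is a codon-optimized synthetic Env gene of roughly 2.25 kb cloned between NheI and XhoI sites. It sits downstream of the human CMV immediate-early enhancer and promoter and upstream of an SV40 polyadenylation signal. A CD5 leader peptide is fused at the N terminus, providing a heterologous secretion signal to direct the glycoprotein into the secretory pathway. The automated annotation recognises most of the open reading frame as an env homologue. The many short "fragment" hits elsewhere (herpesvirus gL, gH and BRRF2, large T antigen, rop, TcR) appear to be residual flanking sequences of the backbone rather than functional genes. The record describes the plasmid simply as a vehicle for expressing H031 Env in mammalian cells. The associated publication title concerns conformational engineering of Env based on mutational tolerance in the CD4- and PG16-bound states, but the record does not state this plasmid's specific role in that study.
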