Addgene plasmid #123272: pCEP4-H031gp160
Purpose: Mammalian expression plasmid for Env from the H031 HIV-1 isolate
Depositing lab: Erik Procko. Depositing organization: University of Illinois at Urbana-Champaign. Publication: Conformational engineering of HIV-1 Env based on mutational tolerance in the CD4 and PG16 bound states. Heredia JD, Park J, Choi H, Gill KS, Procko E. J Virol. 2019 Mar 20. pii: JVI.00219-19. doi: 10.1128/JVI.00219-19. PubMed 30894475.
Backbone
  Vector backbone: pCEP4
  Backbone manufacturer: Invitrogen
  Backbone size w/o insert (bp): 10393
  Total vector size (bp): 12424
  Vector type: Mammalian Expression
  Selectable markers: Hygromycin
Growth in bacteria
  Bacterial resistance: Ampicillin, 100 μg/mL
  Growth temperature: 37°C
  Growth strain: DH5alpha
  Copy number: High Copy
Gene/Insert
  Gene/Insert name: HIV-1 (H031) Env (alt names: gp160; Env)
  Species: Human immunodeficiency virus 1
  Insert size (bp): 2253
  Mutation: Codon-optimized synthetic gene
  GenBank ID: EF210728
  Promoter: CMV
  Tag / fusion protein: CD5 leader peptide (N terminal on insert)
  Cloning method: Restriction Enzyme; 5′ cloning site NheI (not destroyed); 3′ cloning site XhoI (not destroyed)
  Sequencing primers: 5′ CMV_fwd; 3′ EBV_rev
Terms and licenses: Academic/Nonprofit Terms; Industry Terms: Not Available to Industry
How to cite: pCEP4-H031gp160 was a gift from Erik Procko (Addgene plasmid # 123272 ; http://n2t.net/addgene:123272 ; RRID:Addgene_123272)
