>Addgene plasmid #123272 | pCEP4-H031gp160 | addgene partial sequence | sequence record 239691 | Addgene Partial NGS Result
TCCTGTTCCACCGTGGGTCCCTTTGCAGCCAATGCAACTTGGACGTTTTTGGGGTCTCCGGACACCATCT
CTATGTCTTGGCCCTGATCCTGAGCCGCCCGGGGCTCCTGGTCTTCCGCCTCCTCGTCCTCGTCCTCTTC
CCCGTCCTCGTCCATGGTTATCACCCCCTCTTCTTTGAGGTCCACTGCCGCCGGAGCCTTCTGGTCCAGA
TGTGTCTCCCTTCTCTCCTAGGCCATTTCCAGGTCCTGTACCTGGCCCCTCGTCAGACATGATTCACACT
AAAAGAGATCAATAGACATCTTTATTAGACGACGCTCAGTGAATACAGGGAGTGCAGACTCCTGCCCCCT
CCAACAGCCCCCCCACCCTCATCCCCTTCATGGTCGCTGTCAGACAGATCCAGGTCTGAAAATTCCCCAT
CCTCCGAACCATCCTCGTCCTCATCACCAATTACTCGCAGCCCGGAAAACTCCCGCTGAACATCCTCAAG
ATTTGCGTCCTGAGCCTCAAGCCAGGCCTCAAATTCCTCGTCCCCCTTTTTGCTGGACGGTAGGGATGGG
GATTCTCGGGACCCCTCCTCTTCCTCTTCAAGGTCACCAGACAGAGATGCTACTGGGGCAACGGAAGAAA
AGCTGGGTGCGGCCTGTGAGGATCAGCTTATCGATGATAAGCTGTCAAACATGAGAATTCTTGAAGACGA
AAGGGCCTCGTGATACGCCTATTTTTATAGGTTAATGTCATGATAATAATGGTTTCTTAGACGTCAGGTG
GCACTTTTCGGGGAAATGTGCGCGGAACCCCTATTTGTTTATTTTTCTAAATACATTCAAATATGTATCC
GCTCATGAGACAATAACCCTGATAAATGCTTCAATAATATTGAAAAAGGAAGAGTATGAGTATTCAACAT
TTCCGTGTCGCCCTTATTCCCTTTTTTGCGGCATTTTGCCTTCCTGTTTTTGCTCACCCAGAAACGCTGG
TGAAAGTAAAAGATGCTGAAGATCAGTTGGGTGCACGAGTGGGTTACATCGAACTGGATCTCAACAGCGG
TAAGATCCTTGAGAGTTTTCGCCCCGAAGAACGTTTTCCAATGATGAGCACTTTTAAAGTTCTGCTATGT
GGCGCGGTATTATCCCGTGTTGACGCCGGGCAAGAGCAACTCGGTCGCCGCATACACTATTCTCAGAATG
ACTTGGTTGAGTACTCACCAGTCACAGAAAAGCATCTTACGGATGGCATGACAGTAAGAGAATTATGCAG
TGCTGCCATAACCATGAGTGATAACACTGCGGCCAACTTACTTCTGACAACGATCGGAGGACCGAAGGAG
CTAACCGCTTTTTTGCACAACATGGGGGATCATGTAACTCGCCTTGATCGTTGGGAACCGGAGCTGAATG
AAGCCATACCAAACGACGAGCGTGACACCACGATGCCTGCAGCAATGGCAACAACGTTGCGCAAACTATT
AACTGGCGAACTACTTACTCTAGCTTCCCGGCAACAATTAATAGACTGGATGGAGGCGGATAAAGTTGCA
GGACCACTTCTGCGCTCGGCCCTTCCGGCTGGCTGGTTTATTGCTGATAAATCTGGAGCCGGTGAGCGTG
GGTCTCGCGGTATCATTGCAGCACTGGGGCCAGATGGTAAGCCCTCCCGTATCGTAGTTATCTACACGAC
GGGGAGTCAGGCAACTATGGATGAACGAAATAGACAGATCGCTGAGATAGGTGCCTCACTGATTAAGCAT
TGGTAACTGTCAGACCAAGTTTACTCATATATACTTTAGATTGATTTAAAACTTCATTTTTAATTTAAAA
GGATCTAGGTGAAGATCCTTTTTGATAATCTCATGACCAAAATCCCTTAACGTGAGTTTTCGTTCCACTG
AGCGTCAGACCCCGTAGAAAAGATCAAAGGATCTTCTTGAGATCCTTTTTTTCTGCGCGTAATCTGCTGC
TTGCAAACAAAAAAACCACCGCTACCAGCGGTGGTTTGTTTGCCGGATCAAGAGCTACCAACTCTTTTTC
CGAAGGTAACTGGCTTCAGCAGAGCGCAGATACCAAATACTGTCCTTCTAGTGTAGCCGTAGTTAGGCCA
CCACTTCAAGAACTCTGTAGCACCGCCTACATACCTCGCTCTGCTAATCCTGTTACCAGTGGCTGCTGCC
AGTGGCGATAAGTCGTGTCTTACCGGGTTGGACTCAAGACGATAGTTACCGGATAAGGCGCAGCGGTCGG
GCTGAACGGGGGGTTCGTGCACACAGCCCAGCTTGGAGCGAACGACCTACACCGAACTGAGATACCTACA
GCGTGAGCTATGAGAAAGCGCCACGCTTCCCGAAGGGAGAAAGGCGGACAGGTATCCGGTAAGCGGCAGG
GTCGGAACAGGAGAGCGCACGAGGGAGCTTCCAGGGGGAAACGCCTGGTATCTTTATAGTCCTGTCGGGT
TTCGCCACCTCTGACTTGAGCGTCGATTTTTGTGATGCTCGTCAGGGGGGCGGAGCCTATGGAAAAACGC
CAGCAACGCGGCCTTTTTACGGTTCCTGGCCTTTTGCTGGCCTTGAAGCTGTCCCTGATGGTCGTCATCT
ACCTGCCTGGACAGCATGGCCTGCAACGCGGGCATCCCGATGCCGCCGGAAGCGAGAAGAATCATAATGG
GGAAGGCCATCCAGCCTCGCGTCGCGAACGCCAGCAAGACGTAGCCCAGCGCGTCGGCCCCGAGATGCGC
CGCGTGCGGCTGCTGGAGATGGCGGACGCGATGGATATGTTCTGCCAAGGGTTGGTTTGCGCATTCACAG
TTCTCCGCAAGAATTGATTGGCTCCAATTCTTGGAGTGGTGAATCCGTTAGCGAGGTGCCGCCCTGCTTC
ATCCCCGTGGCCCGTTGCTCGCGTTTGCTGGCGGTGTCCCCGGAAGAAATATATTTGCATGTCTTTAGTT
CTATGATGACACAAACCCCGCCCAGCGTCTTGTCATTGGCGAATTCGAACACGCAGATGCAGTCGGGGCG
GCGCGGTCCGAGGTCCACTTCGCATATTAAGGTGACGCGTGTGGCCTCGAACACCGAGCGACCCTGCAGC
GACCCGCTTAACAGCGTCAACAGCGTGCCGCAGATCCCGGGGGGCAATGAGATATGAAAAAGCCTGAACT
CACCGCGACGTCTGTCGAGAAGTTTCTGATCGAAAAGTTCGACAGCGTCTCCGACCTGATGCAGCTCTCG
GAGGGCGAAGAATCTCGTGCTTTCAGCTTCGATGTAGGAGGGCGTGGATATGTCCTGCGGGTAAATAGCT
GCGCCGATGGTTTCTACAAAGATCGTTATGTTTATCGGCACTTTGCATCGGCCGCGCTCCCGATTCCGGA
AGTGCTTGACATTGGGGAATTCAGCGAGAGCCTGACCTATTGCATCTCCCGCCGTGCACAGGGTGTCACG
TTGCAAGACCTGCCTGAAACCGAACTGCCCGCTGTTCTGCAGCCGGTCGCGGAGGCCATGGATGCGATCG
CTGCGGCCGATCTTAGCCAGACGAGCGGGTTCGGCCCATTCGGACCGCAAGGAATCGGTCAATACACTAC
ATGGCGTGATTTCATATGCGCGATTGCTGATCCCCATGTGTATCACTGGCAAACTGTGATGGACGACACC
GTCAGTGCGTCCGTCGCGCAGGCTCTCGATGAGCTGATGCTTTGGGCCGAGGACTGCCCCGAAGTCCGGC
ACCTCGTGCACGCGGATTTCGGCTCCAACAATGTCCTGACGGACAATGGCCGCATAACAGCGGTCATTGA
CTGGAGCGAGGCGATGTTCGGGGATTCCCAATACGAGGTCGCCAACATCTTCTTCTGGAGGCCGTGGTTG
GCTTGTATGGAGCAGCAGACGCGCTACTTCGAGCGGAGGCATCCGGAGCTTGCAGGATCGCCGCGGCTCC
GGGCGTATATGCTCCGCATTGGTCTTGACCAACTCTATCAGAGCTTGGTTGACGGCAATTTCGATGATGC
AGCTTGGGCGCAGGGTCGATGCGACGCAATCGTCCGATCCGGAGCCGGGACTGTCGGGCGTACACAAATC
GCCCGCAGAAGCGCGGCCGTCTGGACCGATGGCTGTGTAGAAGTACTCGCCGATAGTGGAAACCGACGCC
CCAGCACTCGTCCGGATCGGGAGATGGGGGAGGCTAACTGAAACACGGAAGGAGACAATACCGGAAGGAA
CCCGCGCTATGACGGCAATAAAAAGACAGAATAAAACGCACGGGTGTTGGGTCGTTTGTTCATAAACGCG
GGGTTCGGTCCCAGGGCTGGCACTCTGTCGATACCCCACCGAGACCCCATTGGGGCCAATACGCCCGCGT
TTCTTCCTTTTCCCCACCCCACCCCCCAAGTTCGGGTGAAGGCCCAGGGCTCGCAGCCAACGTCGGGGCG
GCAGGCCCTGCCATAGCCACTGGCCCCGTGGGTTAGGGACGGGGTCCCCCATGGGGAATGGTTTATGGTT
CGTGGGGGTTATTATTTTGGGCGTTGCGTGGGGTCAGGTCCACGACTGGACTGAGCAGACAGACCCATGG
TTTTTGGATGGCCTGGGCATGGACCGCATGTACTGGCGCGACACGAACACCGGGCGTCTGTGGCTGCCAA
ACACCCCCGACCCCCAAAAACCACCGCGCGGATTTCTGGCGTGCCAAGCTAGTCGACCAATTCTCATGTT
TGACAGCTTATCATCGCAGATCCGGGCAACGTTGTTGCCATTGCTGCAGGCGCAGAACTGGTAGGTATGG
AAGATCTATACATTGAATCAATATTGGCAATTAGCCATATTAGTCATTGGTTATATAGCATAAATCAATA
TTGGCTATTGGCCATTGCATACGTTGTATCTATATCATAATATGTACATTTATATTGGCTCATGTCCAAT
ATGACCGCCATGTTGACATTGATTATTGACTAGTTATTAATAGTAATCAATTACGGGGTCATTAGTTCAT
AGCCCATATATGGAGTTCCGCGTTACATAACTTACGGTAAATGGCCCGCCTGGCTGACCGCCCAACGACC
CCCGCCCATTGACGTCAATAATGACGTATGTTCCCATAGTAACGCCAATAGGGACTTTCCATTGACGTCA
ATGGGTGGAGTATTTACGGTAAACTGCCCACTTGGCAGTACATCAAGTGTATCATATGCCAAGTCCGCCC
CCTATTGACGTCAATGACGGTAAATGGCCCGCCTGGCATTATGCCCAGTACATGACCTTACGGGACTTTC
CTACTTGGCAGTACATCTACGTATTAGTCATCGCTATTACCATGGTGATGCGGTTTTGGCAGTACACCAA
TGGGCGTGGATAGCGGTTTGACTCACGGGGATTTCCAAGTCTCCACCCCATTGACGTCAATGGGAGTTTG
TTTTGGCACCAAAATCAACGGGACTTTCCAAAATGTCGTAATAACCCCGCCCCGTTGACGCAAATGGGCG
GTAGGCGTGTACGGTGGGAGGTCTATATAAGCAGAGCTCGTTTAGTGAACCGTCAGATCTCTAGAAGCTG
GGTACCAGCTGCTAGCGCCACCATGCCGATGGGATCACTTCAACCTTTGGCAACCCTGTATCTCCTGGGG
ATGTTGGTTGCCAGCGTCCTCGCAGCAGAGGACCTCTGGGTTACAGTTTATTATGGAGTGCCAGTCTGGA
AGGACGCATCCACTACCCTCTTCTGCGCTTCAGAGGCTAAAGCGTATGATACTGAGGCACACAACGTCTG
GGCCACCCACGCTTGCGTACCGACGGACCCAAACCCGCAGGAGATAGTCCTGCAAAACGTGACCGAGGGC
TTTAATATGTGGAAAAACAATATGGTAGAACAGATGCACGAAGACATCATCTCTTTGTGGGATCAAAGCC
TCAAGCCGTGTGTTAAGCTTACCCCACTTTGCGTTACACTGAATTGCACTACTGCCAATGCGAACAGTAC
AGCTAACGCAACCTCAACAACGTCTACCACGTCTACAGATATGAAGAACTGTTCATTTAACATTACAACT
GACATGAGGGACAAAGTTCAGAAGCAACACGCATTGTTTTATTCACTCGACGTGGTCCCTATAGATAATT
CCAATAATAGTTATAGACTTATAAGTTGTAACACTAGTGTCATCACCCAAGCCTGTCCAAAAATCAGCTT
TGAGCCCATCCCTATCCATTACTGCGCTCCGGCGGGATTCGCAATTATCAAGTGTAATGATAAGAACTTT
GCCGGCATAGGAACCTGCAAGAATGTGAGTACGGTCCAGTGTACTCACGGCGTAAGGCCCGTGGTCAGTA
CCCAGCTTCTCTTGAACGGTGGACTCACCGAGGGCGAGGTCGTCATCAAATCTGCCAATTTCAGCGACAA
CACAAAGACAATTATAGTACAGTTGTCTGAGTCAATCGAGATAAACTGCACACGGCCAAGCAACAATACA
CGAAAATCAATTACTATAGGGCCAGGTCGAGCATTCTACACGACCGGGGACATCATAGGGGACATAAGGC
GCGCCCATTGTAATATATCTGGCGCGAAATGGAACAACACCCTCCGGCGCATCGCAGAAAAGTTGAAAGT
CCAATACGAAAACAGAACAATCGTGTTCAACGCCTCTTCAGGCGGTGATCCTGAAGTTGTCATGCACACC
TTTAATTGTGGTGGGGAATTTTTCTACTGCAATACCACTCAACTGTTCAATTCAACCTTCAATAGTACCT
GGGAAAGAGAAACAAATACGACAGAACTCAATACAAACATCACAATTACACTCCCCTGCAGAATCAAACA
GATAATCAATATGTGGCAAGAGGTCGGGAAAGCCATGTACGCGCCTCCTATCCGAGGCCAAATAAGGTGT
AGTAGCAACATAACGGGGCTTCTTCTCACCCGAGATGGCAGCCATAATAATAACACAACGGAGACATTCA
GACCAGGTGGTGGTGACATGAGAGATAATTGGCGCAGTGAGCTGTACAAATATAAGGTTGTTAAAATAGA
GCCTCTCGGTATCGCACCTACTAAGGCAAAGAGGCGAGTAGTACAACGGGAGAAAAGGGCTGTAGGACTT
GGGGCGGTGTTTCTGGGATTTCTCGGGGCGGCAGGATCTACAATGGGGGCTGCCAGCATCACGCTGACCG
TGCAGGCGCGGCAGCTGCTGTCAGGGATCGTTCAGCAGCAGCGCAACCTTCTTAATGCAATCGAGGCTCA
GCAGCACCTTCTGCAGTTGACAGTATGGGGGATAAAACAGCTTCAGGCTCGGGTGCTGGCTATAGAGCGG
TACTTGAAAGACCAGCAGCTCCTTGGTATATGGGGATGCAGCGGCAAGCTTATATGTACGACGGCTGTGC
CCTGGAACGCCTCCTGGTCCAACAAAAACCTTAGTCAGATTTGGGACAATATGACGTGGATGGAGTGGGA
GAAGGAGATAGACAATTACACCGGGTTGATTTACAACCTTCTGGAGATCTCACAAAATCAGCAGGAGAAA
AATGAGCAAGAGCTTCTTGAGCTCGACAAGTGGGCGAGTCTCTGGAATTGGTTTGACATCACGAGCTGGC
TCTGGTATATCAAGATCTTCATCATCATAATAGGTGGCCTTATCAGCTTGAGAATCATCTGCGCAGTCAT
CAACATAGTGAATAAGGTGAGACAACGCTACTCTCCACTGAGTTTCCAGACGCTGCTTCCGACCCCACGA
GGGCCGGATAGGCCGGAACGAATCGAAGAGGAGGATCGGGACCGGGATAGAGATACCAGCGTAAGGTTGG
TAACGGGCTTCCTCGCGCTTATTTAGTAACTCGAGGCCGGCAAGGCCGGATCCAGACATGATAAGATACA
TTGATGAGTTTGGACAAACCACAACTAGAATGCAGTGAAAAAAATGCTTTATTTGTGAAATTTGTGATGC
TATTGCTTTATTTGTAACCATTATAAGCTGCAATAAACAAGTTAACAACAACAATTGCATTCATTTTATG
TTTCAGGTTCAGGGGGAGGTGTGGGAGGTTTTTTAAAGCAAGTAAAACCTCTACAAATGTGGTATGGCTG
ATTATGATCCGGCTGCCTCGCGCGTTTCGGTGATGACGGTGAAAACCTCTGACACATGCAGCTCCCGGAG
ACGGTCACAGCTTGTCTGTAAGCGGATGCCGGGAGCAGACAAGCCCGTCAGGGCGCGTCAGCGGGTGTTG
GCGGGTGTCGGGGCGCAGCCATGAGGTCGACTCTAGAGGATCGATCCCCGCCCCGGACGAACTAAACCTG
ACTACGACATCTCTGCCCCTTCTTCGCGGGGCAGTGCATGTAATCCCTTCAGTTGGTTGGTACAACTTGC
CAACTGGGCCCTGTTCCACATGTGACACGGGGGGGGACCAAACACAAAGGGGTTCTCTGACTGTAGTTGA
CATCCTTATAAATGGATGTGCACATTTGCCAACACTGAGTGGCTTTCATCCTGGAGCAGACTTTGCAGTC
TGTGGACTGCAACACAACATTGCCTTTATGTGTAACTCTTGGCTGAAGCTCTTACACCAATGCTGGGGGA
CATGTACCTCCCAGGGGCCCAGGAAGACTACGGGAGGCTACACCAACGTCAATCAGAGGGGCCTGTGTAG
CTACCGATAAGCGGACCCTCAAGAGGGCATTAGCAATAGTGTTTATAAGGCCCCCTTGTTAACCCTAAAC
GGGTAGCATATGCTTCCCGGGTAGTAGTATATACTATCCAGACTAACCCTAATTCAATAGCATATGTTAC
CCAACGGGAAGCATATGCTATCGAATTAGGGTTAGTAAAAGGGTCCTAAGGAACAGCGATATCTCCCACC
CCATGAGCTGTCACGGTTTTATTTACATGGGGTCAGGATTCCACGAGGGTAGTGAACCATTTTAGTCACA
AGGGCAGTGGCTGAAGATCAAGGAGCGGGCAGTGAACTCTCCTGAATCTTCGCCTGCTTCTTCATTCTCC
TTCGTTTAGCTAATAGAATAACTGCTGAGTTGTGAACAGTAAGGTGTATGTGAGGTGCTCGAAAACAAGG
TTTCAGGTGACGCCCCCAGAATAAAATTTGGACGGGGGGTTCAGTGGTGGCATTGTGCTATGACACCAAT
ATAACCCTCACAAACCCCTTGGGCAATAAATACTAGTGTAGGAATGAAACATTCTGAATATCTTTAACAA
TAGAAATCCATGGGGTGGGGACAAGCCGTAAAGACTGGATGTCCATCTCACACGAATTTATGGCTATGGG
CAACACATAATCCTAGTGCAATATGATACTGGGGTTATTAAGATGTGTCCCAGGCAGGGACCAAGACAGG
TGAACCATGTTGTTACACTCTATTTGTAACAAGGGGAAAGAGAGTGGACGCCGACAGCAGCGGACTCCAC
TGGTTGTCTCTAACACCCCCGAAAATTAAACGGGGCTCCACGCCAATGGGGCCCATAAACAAAGACAAGT
GGCCACTCTTTTTTTTGAAATTGTGGAGTGGGGGCACGCGTCAGCCCCCACACGCCGCCCTGCGGTTTTG
GACTGTAAAATAAGGGTGTAATAACTTGGCTGATTGTAACCCCGCTAACCACTGCGGTCAAACCACTTGC
CCACAAAACCACTAATGGCACCCCGGGGAATACCTGCATAAGTAGGTGGGCGGGCCAAGATAGGGGCGCG
ATTGCTGCGATCTGGAGGACAAATTACACACACTTGCGCCTGAGCGCCAAGCACAGGGTTGTTGGTCCTC
ATATTCACGAGGTCGCTGAGAGCACGGTGGGCTAATGTTGCCATGGGTAGCATATACTACCCAAATATCT
GGATAGCATATGCTATCCTAATCTATATCTGGGTAGCATAGGCTATCCTAATCTATATCTGGGTAGCATA
TGCTATCCTAATCTATATCTGGGTAGTATATGCTATCCTAATTTATATCTGGGTAGCATAGGCTATCCTA
ATCTATATCTGGGTAGCATATGCTATCCTAATCTATATCTGGGTAGTATATGCTATCCTAATCTGTATCC
GGGTAGCATATGCTATCCTAATAGAGATTAGGGTAGTATATGCTATCCTAATTTATATCTGGGTAGCATA
TACTACCCAAATATCTGGATAGCATATGCTATCCTAATCTATATCTGGGTAGCATATGCTATCCTAATCT
ATATCTGGGTAGCATAGGCTATCCTAATCTATATCTGGGTAGCATATGCTATCCTAATCTATATCTGGGT
AGTATATGCTATCCTAATTTATATCTGGGTAGCATAGGCTATCCTAATCTATATCTGGGTAGCATATGCT
ATCCTAATCTATATCTGGGTAGTATATGCTATCCTAATCTGTATCCGGGTAGCATATGCTATCCTCATGC
ATATACAGTCAGCATATGATACCCAGTAGTAGAGTGGGAGTGCTATCCTTTGCATATGCCGCCACCTCCC
AAGGGGGCGTGAATTTTCGCTGCTTGTCCTTTTCCTGCTGGTTGCTCCCATTCTTAGGTGAATTTAAGGA
GGCCAGGCTAAAGCCGTCGCATGTCTGATTGCTCACCAGGTAAATGTCGCTAATGTTTTCCAACGCGAGA
AGGTGTTGAGCGCGGAGCTGAGTGACGTGACAACATGGGTATGCCCAATTGCCCCATGTTGGGAGGACGA
AAATGGTGACAAGACAGATGGCCAGAAATACACCAACAGCACGCATGATGTCTACTGGGGATTTATTCTT
TAGTGCGGGGGAATACACGGCTTTTAATACGATTGAGGGCGTCTCCTAACAAGTTACATCACTCCTGCCC
TTCCTCACCCTCATCTCCATCACCTCCTTCATCTCCGTCATCTCCGTCATCACCCTCCGCGGCAGCCCCT
TCCACCATAGGTGGAAACCAGGGAGGCAAATCTACTCCATCGTCAAAGCTGCACACAGTCACCCTGATAT
TGCAGGTAGGAGCGGGCTTTGTCATAACAAGGTCCTTAATCGCATCCTTCAAAACCTCAGCAAATATATG
AGTTTGTAAAAAGACCATGAAATAACAGACAATGGACTCCCTTAGCGGGCCAGGTTGTGGGCCGGGTCCA
GGGGCCATTCCAAAGGGGAGACGACTCAATGGTGTAAGACGACATTGTGGAATAGCAAGGGCAGTTCCTC
GCCTTAGGTTGTAAAGGGAGGTCTTACTACCTCCATATACGAACACACCGGCGACCCAAGTTCCTTCGTC
GGTAGTCCTTTCTACGTGACTCCTAGCCAGGAGAGCTCTTAAACCTTCTGCAATGTTCTCAAATTTCGGG
TTGGAACCTCCTTGACCACGATGCTTTCCAAACCACCCTCCTTTTTTGCGCCTGCCTCCATCACCCTGAC
CCCGGGGTCCAGTGCTTGGGCCTTCTCCTGGGTCATCTGCGGGGCCCTGCTCTATCGCTCCCGGGGGCAC
GTCAGGCTCACCATCTGGGCCACCTTCTTGGTGGTATTCAAAATAATCGGCTTCCCCTACAGGGTGGAAA
AATGGCCTTCTACCTGGAGGGGGCCTGCGCGGTGGAGACCCGGATGATGATGACTGACTACTGGGACTCC
TGGGCCTCTTTTCTCCACGTCCACGACCTCTCCCCCTGGCTCTTTCACGACTTCCCCCCCTGGCTCTTTC
ACGTCCTCTACCCCGGCGGCCTCCACTACCTCCTCGACCCCGG
